>Addgene plasmid #22295 | pcDNA-CAML-Myc-His | depositor partial sequence | sequence record 10216 | Author sequence
CTCGAGCCACCATGGAGTCGATGGCCGTCGCTACCGACGGCGGGGAGAGGCCGGGGGTCCCAGCGGGCTC
AGGTCTGTCGGCTTCCCAGCGTCGGGCGGAGCTGCGTCGGAGAAAGCTGCTCATGAACTCGGAACAGCGC
ATCAACCGGATCATGGGCTTTCACAGGCCCGGGAGCGGCGCGGAAGAAGAAAGTCAAACAAAATCAAAGC
AGCAGGACAGTGATAAACTGAACTCCCTCAGCGTTCCTTCCGTTTCAAAGCGAGTAGTGCTGGGTGATTC
AGTCAGTACAGGAACAACTGACCAGCAGGGTGGTGTGGCCGAGGTAAAGGGGACCCAACTGGGAGACAAA
TTGGACTCGTTCATTAAACCACCTGAGTGCAGTAGTGATGTCAACCTTGAGCTCCGGCAGCGGAACAGAG
GGGACCTGACAGCGGACTCGGTCCAGAGGGGTTCCCGCCATGGCCTAGAGCAGTACCTTTCCAGATTCGA
AGAAGCAATGAAGCTAAGGAAACAGCTGATTAGTGAAAAACCCAGTCAAGAGGATGGAAATACAACAGAA
GAATTTGACTCTTTTCGAATATTTAGATTGGTGGGATGTGCTCTTCTTGCTCTTGGAGTCAGAGCTTTTG
TTTGCAAATACTTGTCCATATTTGCTCCATTTCTTACTTTACAACTTGCGTACATGGGATTATACAAATA
TTTTCCCAAGAGTGAAAAGAAGATAAAGACAACAGTACTAACAGCTGCACTTCTATTGTCGGGAATTCCT
GCCGAAGTGATAAATCGATCAATGGATACCTATAGCAAAATGGGCGAAGTCTTCACAGATCTCTGTGTCT
ACTTTTTCACTTTTATCTTTTGTCATGAACTGCTTGATTATTGGGGCTCTGAAGTACCGGATCCGAGCTC
GGTACCAAGCTTTCTAGAACAAAAACTCATCTCAGAAGAGGATCTGAATAGCGCCGTCGACCATCATCAT
CATCATCATTGAGTTAAACGTCTCCAGCTA
