>Addgene plasmid #22295 | pcDNA-CAML-Myc-His | addgene partial sequence | sequence record 28042 | 22295 with BGH-rev
TTAAACTCAATGATGATGATGATGATGGTCGACGGCGCTATTCAGATCCTCTTCTGAGATGAGTTTTTGT
TCTAGAAAGCTTGGTACCGAGCTCGGATCCGGTACTTCAGAGCCCCAATAATCAAGCAGTTCATGACAAA
AGATAAAAGTGAAAAAGTAGACACAGAGATCTGTGAAGACTTCGCCCATTTTGCTATAGGTATCCATTGA
TCGATTTATCACTTCGGCAGGAATTCCCGACAATAGAAGTGCAGCTGTTAGTACTGTTGTCTTTATCTTC
TTTTCACTCTTGGGAAAATATTTGTATAATCCCATGTACGCAAGTTGTAAAGTAAGAAATGGAGCAAATA
TGGACAAGTATTTGCAAACAAAAGCTCTGACTCCAAGAGCAAGAAGAGCACATCCCACCAATCTAAATAT
TCGAAAAGAGTCAAATTCTTCTGTTGTATTTCCATCCTCTTGACTGGGTTTTTCACTAATCAGCTGTTTC
CTTAGCTTCATTGCTTCTTCGAATCTGGAAAGGTACTGCTCTAGGCCATGGCGGGAACCCCTCTGGACCG
AGTCCGCTGTCAGGTCCCCTCTGTTCCGCTGCCGGAGCTCAAGGTTGACATCACTACTGCACTCAGGTGG
TTTAATGAACGAGTCCAATTTGTCTCCCAGTTGGGTCCCCTTTACCTCGGCCACACCACCCTGCTGGTCA
GTTGTTCCTGTACTGACTGAATCACCCAGCACTACTCGCTTTGAAAC
