[The description below was written by a language model from this plasmid's Addgene catalogue record.]
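Description:
pcDNA-CAML-Myc-His is a mammalian expression plasmid built on the commercial pcDNA3.1/myc-his(-) backbone (about 5.5 kb without insert). It is maintained in E. coli as a high-copy plasmid under ampicillin selection. It also carries a neomycin resistance marker, so transfected mammalian cells can be selected with G418 to obtain stable lines as well as being used for transient expression.

The insert is the human CAMLG coding sequence (calcium-modulating cyclophilin ligand, CAML, also known as GET2), an integral membrane protein. It is about 903 bp and was cloned between XhoI at the 5′ end and BamHI at the 3′ end, with both sites retained. The open reading frame is fused at its C terminus to the Myc epitope and polyhistidine tag supplied by the backbone. This allows the protein to be detected or immunoprecipitated with anti-Myc or anti-His antibodies and captured by metal-affinity methods.

The record does not name the promoter. The listed T7 forward and BGH reverse sequencing primers fit the standard pcDNA3.1 layout, in which a CMV immediate-early promoter and T7 promoter lie upstream of the cloning site and a bovine growth hormone polyadenylation signal lies downstream. No feature table is provided, so these elements are inferred from the backbone family rather than documented for this clone.

The associated publication concerns an interaction between MUC1 mucin and CAML. The construct is therefore suited to expressing tagged CAML in mammalian cells for protein–protein interaction, co-immunoprecipitation and localisation studies.
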