Addgene plasmid #22295: pcDNA-CAML-Myc-His
Depositing lab: Erik Lillehoj. Depositing organization: University of Maryland, Baltimore. Publication: MUC1 mucin interacts with calcium-modulating cyclophilin ligand. Guang W, Kim KC, Lillehoj EP. Int J Biochem Cell Biol. 2009 Jun . 41(6):1354-60. 10.1016/j.biocel.2008.12.004 PubMed 19135167.
Backbone
  Vector backbone: pcDNA3.1/myc-his(-)
  Backbone manufacturer: invitrogen
  Backbone size w/o insert (bp): 5500
  Vector type: Mammalian Expression
  Selectable markers: Neomycin (select with G418)
Growth in bacteria
  Bacterial resistance: Ampicillin, 100 μg/mL
  Growth temperature: 37°C
  Growth strain: DH5alpha
  Copy number: High Copy
Gene/Insert
  Gene/Insert name: calcium modulating ligand (alt names: CAMLG, CAML,; integral membrane protein; calcium-modulating cyclophilin ligand; calcium-signal modulating cyclophilin ligand; cyclophilin B-binding protein)
  Species: H. sapiens (human)
  Insert size (bp): 903
  GenBank ID: NM_001745
  Entrez Gene: CAMLG (a.k.a. CAML, GET2)
  Tag / fusion protein: Myc-His (C terminal on backbone)
  Cloning method: Restriction Enzyme; 5′ cloning site Xho I (not destroyed); 3′ cloning site BamH I (not destroyed)
  Sequencing primers: 5′ T7; 3′ BGH
Terms and licenses: Academic/Nonprofit Terms; Industry Terms: Not Available to Industry
How to cite: pcDNA-CAML-Myc-His was a gift from Erik Lillehoj (Addgene plasmid # 22295 ; http://n2t.net/addgene:22295 ; RRID:Addgene_22295)
